>Addgene plasmid #222044 | pVP333 | addgene full sequence | sequence record 443891 | Addgene NGS Result
GACGAAAGGGCCTCGTGATACGCCTATTTTTATAGGTTAATGTCATGATAATAATGGTTTCTTAGACGTC
AGGTGGCACTTTTCGGGGAAATGTGCGCGGAACCCCTATTTGTTTATTTTTCTAAATACATTCAAATATG
TATCCGCTCATGAGACAATAACCCTGATAAATGCTTCAATAATATTGAAAAAGGAAGAGTATGAGTATTC
AACATTTCCGTGTCGCCCTTATTCCCTTTTTTGCGGCATTTTGCCTTCCTGTTTTTGCTCACCCAGAAAC
GCTGGTGAAAGTAAAAGATGCTGAAGATCAGTTGGGTGCACGAGTGGGTTACATCGAACTGGATCTCAAC
AGCGGTAAGATCCTTGAGAGTTTTCGCCCCGAAGAACGTTTTCCAATGATGAGCACTTTTAAAGTTCTGC
TATGTGGCGCGGTATTATCCCGTATTGACGCCGGGCAAGAGCAACTCGGTCGCCGCATACACTATTCTCA
GAATGACTTGGTTGAGTACTCACCAGTCACAGAAAAGCATCTTACGGATGGCATGACAGTAAGAGAATTA
TGCAGTGCTGCCATAACCATGAGTGATAACACTGCGGCCAACTTACTTCTGACAACGATCGGAGGACCGA
AGGAGCTAACCGCTTTTTTGCACAACATGGGGGATCATGTAACTCGCCTTGATCGTTGGGAACCGGAGCT
GAATGAAGCCATACCAAACGACGAGCGTGACACCACGATGCCTGTAGCAATGGCAACAACGTTGCGCAAA
CTATTAACTGGCGAACTACTTACTCTAGCTTCCCGGCAACAATTAATAGACTGGATGGAGGCGGATAAAG
TTGCAGGACCACTTCTGCGCTCGGCCCTTCCGGCTGGCTGGTTTATTGCTGATAAATCTGGAGCCGGTGA
GCGTGGCTCTCGAGGTATCATTGCAGCACTGGGGCCAGATGGTAAGCCCTCCCGTATCGTAGTTATCTAC
ACGACGGGGAGTCAGGCAACTATGGATGAACGAAATAGACAGATCGCTGAGATAGGTGCCTCACTGATTA
AGCATTGGTAACTGTCAGACCAAGTTTACTCATATATACTTTAGATTGATTTAAAACTTCATTTTTAATT
TAAAAGGATCTAGGTGAAGATCCTTTTTGATAATCTCATGACCAAAATCCCTTAACGTGAGTTTTCGTTC
CACTGAGCGTCAGACCCCGTAGAAAAGATCAAAGGATCTTCTTGAGATCCTTTTTTTCTGCGCGTAATCT
GCTGCTTGCAAACAAAAAAACCACCGCTACCAGCGGTGGTTTGTTTGCCGGATCAAGAGCTACCAACTCT
TTTTCCGAAGGTAACTGGCTTCAGCAGAGCGCAGATACCAAATACTGTTCTTCTAGTGTAGCCGTAGTTA
GGCCACCACTTCAAGAACTCTGTAGCACCGCCTACATACCTCGCTCTGCTAATCCTGTTACCAGTGGCTG
CTGCCAGTGGCGATAAGTCGTGTCTTACCGGGTTGGACTCAAGACGATAGTTACCGGATAAGGCGCAGCG
GTCGGGCTGAACGGGGGGTTCGTGCACACAGCCCAGCTTGGAGCGAACGACCTACACCGAACTGAGATAC
CTACAGCGTGAGCTATGAGAAAGCGCCACGCTTCCCGAAGGGAGAAAGGCGGACAGGTATCCGGTAAGCG
GCAGGGTCGGAACAGGAGAGCGCACGAGGGAGCTTCCAGGGGGAAACGCCTGGTATCTTTATAGTCCTGT
CGGGTTTCGCCACCTCTGACTTGAGCGTCGATTTTTGTGATGCTCGTCAGGGGGGCGGAGCCTATGGAAA
AACGCCAGCAACGCGGCCTTTTTACGGTTCCTGGCCTTTTGCTGGCCTTTTGCTCACATGTTCTTTCCTG
CGTTATCCCCTGATTCTGTGGATAACCGTATTACCGCCTTTGAGTGAGCTGATACCGCTCGCCGCAGCCG
AACGACCGAGCGCAGCGAGTCAGTGAGCGAGGAAGCGGAAGAGCGCCCAATACGCAAACCGCCTCTCCCC
GCGCGTTGGCCGATTCATTAATGCAGCTGGCACGACAGGTTTCCCGACTGGAAAGCGGGCAGTGAGCGCA
ACGCAATTAATGTGAGTTAGCTCACTCATTAGGCACCCCAGGCTTTACACTTTATGCTTCCGGCTCGTAT
GTTGTGTGGAATTGTGAGCGGATAACAATTTCACACGAGCTATTTAGGTGACACTATAGAAGTGAAGCTT
GGTCTCAACCTCCTTCATCCTTATCGAAGCTTGCTGCCAATGATTAGGATTATTGCAACATGAGACCGAA
TTCTCGCCCTATAGTGAGTCGTATTACCTGGCCGTCGTTTTACAACGTCGTGACTGGGAAAACCCTGGCG
TTACCCAACTTAATCGCCTTGCAGCACATCCCCCTTTCGCCAGCTGGCGTAATAGCGAAGAGGCCCGCAC
CGATCGCCCTTCCCAACAGTTGCGCAGCCTGAATGGCGAATGGCGCCTGATGCGGTATTTTCTCCTTACG
CATCTGTGCGGTATTTCACACCGCATATGGTGCACTCTCAGTACAATCTGCTCTGATGCCGCATAGTTAA
GCCAGCCCCGACACCCGCCAACACCCGCTGACGCGCCCTGACGGGCTTGTCTGCTCCCGGCATCCGCTTA
CAGACAAGCTGTGACCGTCTCCGGGAGCTGCATGTGTCAGAGGTTTTCACCGTCATCACCGAAACGCGCG
A
Features (pLannotate 1.2.2; 12 found; start..end, strand, type, name):
     96..200     +  promoter       AmpR promoter: bla
    201..1061    +  CDS            AmpR: β-lactamase; bla; confers resistance to ampicillin, carbenicillin, and related antibiotics
   1232..1820    +  rep_origin     ori: high-copy-number ColE1/pMB1/pBR322/pUC origin of replication
   2003..2095    +  CDS            lacI (fragment): lac repressor; lacI; The lac repressor binds to the lac operator to inhibit transcription in E. coli. This inhibition can be relieved by adding lactose or isopropyl-β-D-thiogalactopyranoside (IPTG).
   2108..2129    +  protein_bind   CAP binding site: CAP binding activates transcription in the presence of cAMP. E. coli catabolite activator protein
   2144..2174    +  promoter       lac promoter: promoter for the E. coli lac operon
   2182..2198    +  protein_bind   lac operator: The lac repressor binds to the lac operator to inhibit transcription in E. coli. This inhibition can be relieved by adding lactose or isopropyl-β-D-thiogalactopyranoside (IPTG). lac repressor encoded by lacI
   2212..2230    +  promoter       SP6 promoter: promoter for bacteriophage SP6 RNA polymerase
   2318..2336    -  promoter       T7 promoter: promoter for bacteriophage T7 RNA polymerase
   2338..2490    +  CDS            lacZα (fragment): LacZα fragment of β-galactosidase; lacZ fragment
   2496..2595    -  misc_feature   bom (fragment): basis of mobility region from pBR322
   2697..1       -  CDS            rop (fragment) (across the origin): Rop protein, which maintains plasmids at low copy number; rop
