[The description below was written by a language model from this plasmid's Addgene catalogue record and pLannotate feature annotations shown in this document.]
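Description:
pVP333 is a small (about 2.7 kb) GreenGate-compatible entry module built on the pGGC000 backbone and belonging to the MultiGreen extension of the GreenGate Golden Gate cloning system. It is described as an "AB bridge" module carrying a synthetic filler sequence. In other words, it occupies the A-to-B position of a GreenGate assembly with a non-functional spacer rather than a working genetic part, which lets an assembly be completed when no real element is wanted in that slot. In standard GreenGate usage the A–B position is the promoter slot, but the record does not spell out the overhangs or the composition of the filler. The filler is also not annotated as a feature. It presumably lies in the short unannotated interval of roughly 80 bp between the SP6 and T7 promoters.

The plasmid is propagated in E. coli at high copy from a ColE1/pUC-type origin and selected with ampicillin through the bla (β-lactamase) gene under its native promoter. The remaining annotations are remnants of the pUC/pGEM-style cloning backbone. These include a lacI fragment, the CAP binding site, the lac promoter and operator, and a lacZα fragment. The convergent SP6 and T7 phage promoters bracketing the insert site are convenient as sequencing primer sites. Partial bom and rop sequences inherited from pBR322 are also present. None of these contributes to the payload. The construct has no plant-expression elements or eukaryotic markers of its own, and it serves purely as a donor part for Golden Gate assembly into GreenGate destination vectors when building multiplexed constructs.
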