Addgene plasmid #222044: pVP333
Purpose: GreenGate AB bridge module containing filler sequence.
Depositing lab: Wayne Parrott. Depositing organization: University of Georgia. Publication: MultiGreen: A multiplexing architecture for GreenGate cloning. Pennetti VJ, LaFayette PR, Parrott WA. PLoS One. 2024 Sep 18;19(9):e0306008. doi: 10.1371/journal.pone.0306008. eCollection 2024. PubMed 39292669.
Backbone
  Vector backbone: pGGC000
  Vector type: Synthetic Biology ; GreenGate compatible cloning vector
Growth in bacteria
  Bacterial resistance: Ampicillin, 100 μg/mL
  Growth temperature: 37°C
  Growth strain: DH5alpha
  Copy number: High Copy
Gene/Insert
  Gene/Insert name: Filler
  Species: Synthetic
  Cloning method: Golden Gate
  Sequencing primers: 5′ n/a
Terms and licenses: Academic/Nonprofit Terms; Industry Terms
How to cite: pVP333 was a gift from Wayne Parrott (Addgene plasmid # 222044 ; http://n2t.net/addgene:222044 ; RRID:Addgene_222044)
